>Addgene plasmid #8378 | pCasperAUG-Gal4-X | addgene partial sequence | sequence record 17016 | pCasper-F 5'-gggttttattaacttacat-3'
GATCCGCGGCCGCATAGGCCACTAGTGGATCTGGATCCTCTAGAGCATGCAGATCTGTTTAAACCTCGAG
CGATCCTCTAGGGTACGGTACCGCTAGAGTCGACCAATTCCCGGGGATCGAAAGAGCCTGCTAAAGCAAA
AAAGAAGTCACCATGTCGTTTACTTTGACCAACAAGAACGTGATTTTCGTTGCCGGTCTGGGAGGCGATA
TCAAGCTTCTGTCTTCTATCGAACAAGCATGCGATATTTGCCGACTTAAAAAGCTCAAGTGCTCCAAAGA
AAAACCGAAGTGCGCCAAGTGTCTGAAGAACAACTGGGAGTGTCGCTACTCTCCCAAAACCAAAAGGTCT
CCGCTGACTAGGGCACATCTGACAGAAGTGGAATCAAGGCTAGAAAGACTGGAACAGCTATTTCTACTGA
TTTTTCCTCGAGAAGACCTTGACATGATTTTGAAAATGGATTCTTTACAGGATATAAAAGCATTGTTAAC
AGGATTATTTGTACAAGATAATGTGAATAAAGATGCCGTCACAGATAGATTGGCTTCAGTGGAGACTGAT
ATGCCTCTAACATTGAGACAGCATAGAATAAGTGCGACATCATCATCGGAAGAGAGTAGTAACAAAGGTC
AAAGACAGTTGACTGTATCGATTGACTCGGCAGCTCATCATGATAACTCCACAATTCCGTTGGATTTTAT
GCCCAGGGATGCTCTTCATGGATTTGATTGGTCTGAAGAGGATGACATGTCGGATGGCTTGCCCTTCCTG
AAAACGGACCCCAACAATAATGGGTTCTTTGGCGACGGTTCTCTCTTATGTATTCTTCGATCTATTGGCT
TTAAACCGGAAATTACACGAACTCTAACGTTAACAGGCTCCCGACCATGATTACGGATAGATACACGTTG
GCTTCTAGATCCACAACATCCCGTTTACTTCA
