[The description below was written by a language model from this plasmid's Addgene catalogue record.]
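Description:
pCasperAUG-Gal4-X is a Drosophila P-element transformation vector built on the pCasper backbone (about 9 kb without insert) and carrying an approximately 3 kb insert encoding the yeast (S. cerevisiae) transcriptional activator Gal4. It is propagated in E. coli under ampicillin selection; the copy number is not recorded, and no feature table is available, so elements such as the bacterial origin, the P-element ends and any fly transformation marker are not individually documented. pCasper-family vectors generally rely on P-element terminal repeats for transposase-mediated germline integration and a mini-white eye-colour marker to identify transformants, but the record does not confirm these details for this plasmid.

The plasmid was derived from pCasperAUG-βgal by deleting the β-galactosidase gene and substituting the Gal4 coding region taken from another plasmid. As in the parent, the reporter is fused to roughly the first 30 amino acids of Drosophila ADH, which supplies the initiator AUG, so the Gal4 open reading frame comes with its own translation start. No promoter is stated in the record. Instead, a cluster of cloning sites lies 5′ of the coding region (EcoRI, Asp718I, NotI, BamHI, BglII and PmeI, with Asp718I flagged as occurring more than once), an arrangement suited to inserting candidate regulatory or promoter fragments upstream of Gal4.

The construct therefore serves as a base vector for making Gal4 driver transgenes: a cloned genomic regulatory fragment directs Gal4 expression in its native pattern, and crossing to UAS-responder lines labels or manipulates those cells. The associated publication concerns mapping olfactory sensory neuron projections in the fly brain, consistent with that use.
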