Addgene plasmid #8378: pCasperAUG-Gal4-X
Depositing lab: Leslie Vosshall. Depositing organization: Rockefeller University. Publication: An olfactory sensory map in the fly brain. Vosshall LB, Wong AM, Axel R. Cell 2000 Jul 21;102(2):147-59. 10.1016/S0092-8674(00)00021-0 PubMed 10943836.
Backbone
  Vector backbone: pCasper
  Backbone manufacturer: Public Domain--Carl Thummel
  Backbone size w/o insert (bp): 9000
  Vector type: Drosophila P-element vector
Growth in bacteria
  Bacterial resistance: Ampicillin, 100 μg/mL
  Growth temperature: 37°C
  Growth strain: DH5alpha
  Copy number: Unknown
Gene/Insert
  Gene/Insert name: Yeast Gal4
  Species: S. cerevisiae (budding yeast); fused to first ~30 amino acids of Drosophila ADH
  Insert size (bp): 3000
  GenBank ID: K01486
  Entrez Gene: GAL4 (a.k.a. YPL248C, GAL81)
  Cloning method: Restriction Enzyme; 5′ cloning site EcoRI, Asp718I*, NotI, BamHI, BglII, PmeI, Asp718* (not destroyed)
  Sequencing primers: 5′ gggttttattaacttacat; 3′ taagtcggcaaatatcgc
Resource information
  A portion of this plasmid was derived from a plasmid made by: Plasmid was constructed by deleting B-Gal gene from pCasperAUG-Bgal from Carl Thummel/Univ. of Utah and replacing with the coding region of Gal4 from the GL83 plasmid provided by Gary Struhl/Columbia University
Terms and licenses: Academic/Nonprofit Terms; Industry Terms: Not Available to Industry
How to cite: pCasperAUG-Gal4-X was a gift from Leslie Vosshall (Addgene plasmid # 8378 ; http://n2t.net/addgene:8378 ; RRID:Addgene_8378)
